Addgene plasmid #175430: pJP-CoV2leader-nLuc-TSS
Purpose: Expresses nLuc with 5' leader of CoV2 in mammalian cells.
Depositing lab: Britt Glaunsinger. Publication: The N-terminal domain of SARS-CoV-2 nsp1 plays key roles in suppression of cellular gene expression and preservation of viral gene expression. Mendez AS, Ly M, Gonzalez-Sanchez AM, Hartenian E, Ingolia NT, Cate JH, Glaunsinger BA. Cell Rep. 2021 Oct 19;37(3):109841. doi: 10.1016/j.celrep.2021.109841. Epub 2021 Sep 30. PubMed 34624207.
Backbone
  Vector backbone: pJP
  Backbone size w/o insert (bp): 7307
  Total vector size (bp): 7885
  Vector type: Mammalian Expression
  Selectable markers: Puromycin
Growth in bacteria
  Bacterial resistance: Ampicillin, 100 μg/mL
  Growth temperature: 37°C
  Growth strain: DH5alpha
  Copy number: High Copy
Gene/Insert
  Gene/Insert name: nLUC plus 5' CoV2 leader (alt name: CoV2leader-nLuc)
  Species: CoV2
  Insert size (bp): 578
  Promoter: CMV
  Cloning method: Unknown
  Sequencing primers: 5′ CMV forward; 3′ hPGK reverse
Terms and licenses: Academic/Nonprofit Terms; Industry Terms: Not Available to Industry
How to cite: pJP-CoV2leader-nLuc-TSS was a gift from Britt Glaunsinger (Addgene plasmid # 175430 ; http://n2t.net/addgene:175430 ; RRID:Addgene_175430)
