[The description below was written by a language model from this plasmid's Addgene catalogue record and pLannotate feature annotations shown in this document.]
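Description:
pJP-CoV2leader-nLuc-TSS is a 7,885 bp mammalian expression plasmid built on the pJP backbone. The catalogue lists it simply as a mammalian expression vector, but the feature table shows the architecture of a third-generation, self-inactivating HIV-1 lentiviral transfer vector. An RSV promoter drives a truncated 5' LTR, followed by the Ψ packaging signal with a gag fragment, the Rev response element, a cPPT/CTS element and a ΔU3 3' LTR, with an SV40 poly(A) signal and SV40 origin downstream. In bacteria it is maintained at high copy through a ColE1/pUC-type origin and selected with ampicillin via β-lactamase. An f1 origin and remnants of lac and lacZα sequences with T3 and T7 promoters are also present from the parental cloning vector.

The payload is a 578 bp insert in which the SARS-CoV-2 5' leader sequence sits ahead of a human codon-optimised NanoLuc luciferase coding sequence, transcribed from the CMV immediate-early promoter with a partial CMV enhancer. The annotation leaves a short unannotated gap between the CMV promoter and Nluc, consistent with the leader's position, although the leader itself is not annotated. A fragment of a U6 promoter lies just upstream of the CMV enhancer and appears to be a backbone remnant. The "TSS" in the name presumably refers to positioning of the leader relative to the transcription start site, but the record does not explain it. Downstream, a human PGK promoter drives puromycin N-acetyltransferase for selection of mammalian cells.

The construct serves as a luminescent reporter for mRNAs carrying the viral 5' leader. The associated study examined how SARS-CoV-2 nsp1 suppresses cellular gene expression while viral gene expression is preserved.
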