Features (pLannotate 1.2.2; 28 found; start..end, strand, type, name):
     95..116     +  protein_bind   CAP binding site: CAP binding activates transcription in the presence of cAMP. E. coli catabolite activator protein
    131..161     +  promoter       lac promoter: promoter for the E. coli lac operon
    169..185     +  protein_bind   lac operator: The lac repressor binds to the lac operator to inhibit transcription in E. coli. This inhibition can be relieved by adding lactose or isopropyl-β-D-thiogalactopyranoside (IPTG). lac repressor encoded by lacI
    230..248     +  promoter       T3 promoter: promoter for bacteriophage T3 RNA polymerase
    276..502     +  promoter       RSV promoter: Rous sarcoma virus enhancer/promoter
    503..683     +  LTR            5' LTR (truncated): truncated 5' long terminal repeat (LTR) from HIV-1
    730..855     +  misc_feature   HIV-1 Ψ: packaging signal of human immunodeficiency virus type 1
    839..1202    +  CDS            HIV-1 gag (fragment): gag protein from human immunodeficiency virus 1; gag
   1348..1581    +  misc_feature   RRE: The Rev response element (RRE) of HIV-1 allows for Rev-dependent mRNA export from the nucleus to the cytoplasm.
   1958..2058    +  CDS            Rev (fragment): human immunodeficiency virus 1 (HIV-1) Rev protein; rev; enhances nuclear export of unspliced and incompletely spliced viral mRNAs
   2108..2291    +  promoter       U6 promoter (fragment): RNA polymerase III promoter for human U6 snRNA
   2282..2416    +  enhancer       CMV enhancer (fragment): human cytomegalovirus immediate early enhancer; contains an 18-bp deletion relative to the standard CMV enhancer
   2417..2620    +  promoter       CMV promoter: human cytomegalovirus (CMV) immediate early promoter
   2697..3211    +  CDS            Nluc (fragment): NanoLuc® luciferase human codon-optimized
   3254..3371    +  misc_feature   cPPT/CTS: central polypurine tract and central termination sequence of HIV-1
   3420..3930    +  promoter       hPGK promoter: human phosphoglycerate kinase 1 promoter
   3952..4551    +  CDS            PuroR: puromycin N-acetyltransferase; pac from Streptomyces alboniger; confers resistance to puromycin
   4594..4677    +  CDS            nef (fragment): NEF_HV1Z2 - Experimental evidence at protein level: Swiss-Prot protein existence level 1. Extracellular Nef protein targets CD4(+) T-lymphocytes for apoptosis by interacting with CXCR4 surface receptors. From Human immunodeficiency virus type 1 group M subtype D (isolate Z2/CDC-Z34) (HIV-1).
   4679..4912    +  LTR            3' LTR (ΔU3): self-inactivating 3' long terminal repeat (LTR) from HIV-1
   4984..5105    +  polyA_signal   SV40 poly(A) signal: SV40 polyadenylation signal
   5145..5280    +  rep_origin     SV40 ori: SV40 origin of replication
   5301..5319    -  promoter       T7 promoter: promoter for bacteriophage T7 RNA polymerase
   5327..5482    +  CDS            lacZα (fragment): LacZα fragment of β-galactosidase; lacZ fragment
   5487..5915    +  rep_origin     f1 ori (sequence partly withheld): f1 bacteriophage origin of replication; arrow indicates direction of (+) strand synthesis
   5968..6072    +  promoter       AmpR promoter: bla
   6073..6933    +  CDS            AmpR: β-lactamase; bla; confers resistance to ampicillin, carbenicillin, and related antibiotics
   7104..7692    +  rep_origin     ori: high-copy-number ColE1/pMB1/pBR322/pUC origin of replication
   7875..82      +  CDS            lacI (fragment) (across the origin): lac repressor; lacI; The lac repressor binds to the lac operator to inhibit transcription in E. coli. This inhibition can be relieved by adding lactose or isopropyl-β-D-thiogalactopyranoside (IPTG).
>Addgene plasmid #175430 | pJP-CoV2leader-nLuc-TSS | addgene full sequence | sequence record 345032 | Addgene NGS Result
GCAAACCGCCTCTCCCCGCGCGTTGGCCGATTCATTAATGCAGCTGGCACGACAGGTTTCCCGACTGGAA
AGCGGGCAGTGAGCGCAACGCAATTAATGTGAGTTAGCTCACTCATTAGGCACCCCAGGCTTTACACTTT
ATGCTTCCGGCTCGTATGTTGTGTGGAATTGTGAGCGGATAACAATTTCACACAGGAAACAGCTATGACC
ATGATTACGCCAAGCGCGCAATTAACCCTCACTAAAGGGAACAAAAGCTGGAGCTGCAAGCTTAATGTAG
TCTTATGCAATACTCTTGTAGTCTTGCAACATGGTAACGATGAGTTAGCAACATGCCTTACAAGGAGAGA
AAAAGCACCGTGCATGCCGATTGGTGGAAGTAAGGTGGTACGATCGTGCCTTATTAGGAAGGCAACAGAC
GGGTCTGACATGGATTGGACGAACCACTGAATTGCCGCATTGCAGAGATATTGTATTTAAGTGCCTAGCT
CGATACATAAACGGGTCTCTCTGGTTAGACCAGATCTGAGCCTGGGAGCTCTCTGGCTAACTAGGGAACC
CACTGCTTAAGCCTCAATAAAGCTTGCCTTGAGTGCTTCAAGTAGTGTGTGCCCGTCTGTTGTGTGACTC
TGGTAACTAGAGATCCCTCAGACCCTTTTAGTCAGTGTGGAAAATCTCTAGCAGTGGCGCCCGAACAGGG
ACTTGAAAGCGAAAGGGAAACCAGAGGAGCTCTCTCGACGCAGGACTCGGCTTGCTGAAGCGCGCACGGC
AAGAGGCGAGGGGCGGCGACTGGTGAGTACGCCAAAAATTTTGACTAGCGGAGGCTAGAAGGAGAGAGAT
GGGTGCGAGAGCGTCAGTATTAAGCGGGGGAGAATTAGATCGCGATGGGAAAAAATTCGGTTAAGGCCAG
GGGGAAAGAAAAAATATAAATTAAAACATATAGTATGGGCAAGCAGGGAGCTAGAACGATTCGCAGTTAA
TCCTGGCCTGTTAGAAACATCAGAAGGCTGTAGACAAATACTGGGACAGCTACAACCATCCCTTCAGACA
GGATCAGAAGAACTTAGATCATTATATAATACAGTAGCAACCCTCTATTGTGTGCATCAAAGGATAGAGA
TAAAAGACACCAAGGAAGCTTTAGACAAGATAGAGGAAGAGCAAAACAAAAGTAAGACCACCGCACAGCA
AGCGGCCGCTGATCTTCAGACCTGGAGGAGGAGATATGAGGGACAATTGGAGAAGTGAATTATATAAATA
TAAAGTAGTAAAAATTGAACCATTAGGAGTAGCACCCACCAAGGCAAAGAGAAGAGTGGTGCAGAGAGAA
AAAAGAGCAGTGGGAATAGGAGCTTTGTTCCTTGGGTTCTTGGGAGCAGCAGGAAGCACTATGGGCGCAG
CGTCAATGACGCTGACGGTACAGGCCAGACAATTATTGTCTGGTATAGTGCAGCAGCAGAACAATTTGCT
GAGGGCTATTGAGGCGCAACAGCATCTGTTGCAACTCACAGTCTGGGGCATCAAGCAGCTCCAGGCAAGA
ATCCTGGCTGTGGAAAGATACCTAAAGGATCAACAGCTCCTGGGGATTTGGGGTTGCTCTGGAAAACTCA
TTTGCACCACTGCTGTGCCTTGGAATGCTAGTTGGAGTAATAAATCTCTGGAACAGATTTGGAATCACAC
GACCTGGATGGAGTGGGACAGAGAAATTAACAATTACACAAGCTTAATACACTCCTTAATTGAAGAATCG
CAAAACCAGCAAGAAAAGAATGAACAAGAATTATTGGAATTAGATAAATGGGCAAGTTTGTGGAATTGGT
TTAACATAACAAATTGGCTGTGGTATATAAAATTATTCATAATGATAGTAGGAGGCTTGGTAGGTTTAAG
AATAGTTTTTGCTGTACTTTCTATAGTGAATAGAGTTAGGCAGGGATATTCACCATTATCGTTTCAGACC
CACCTCCCAACCCCGAGGGGACCCGACAGGCCCGAAGGAATAGAAGAAGAAGGTGGAGAGAGAGACAGAG
ACAGATCCATTCGATTAGTGAACGGATCTCGACGGTATCGATCACGAGACTAGCCTCGAGCGGCCGCCCC
CTTCACCGAGGGCCTATTTCCCATGATTCCTTCATATTTGCATATACGATACAAGGCTGTTAGAGAGATA
ATTGGAATTAATTTGACTGTAAACACAAAGATATTAGTACAAAATACGTGACGTAGAAAGTAATAATTTC
TTGGGTAGTTTGCAGTTTTAAAATTATGTTTTAAAATGGACTATCATATGCCAAGTACGCCCCCTATTGA
CGTCAATGACGGTAAATGGCCCGCCTGGCATTATGCCCAGTACATGACCTTATGGGACTTTCCTACTTGG
CAGTACATCTACGTATTAGTCATCGCTATTACCATGGTGATGCGGTTTTGGCAGTACATCAATGGGCGTG
GATAGCGGTTTGACTCACGGGGATTTCCAAGTCTCCACCCCATTGACGTCAATGGGAGTTTGTTTTGGCA
CCAAAATCAACGGGACTTTCCAAAATGTCGTAACAACTCCGCCCCATTGACGCAAATGGGCGGTAGGCGT
GTACGGTGGGAGGTCTATATAAGCAGAGCTGGTTTAGTGAACCGACCTTCCCAGGTAACAAACCAACCAA
CTTTCGATCTCTTGTAGATCTGTTCTCTAAACGAACATGGTCTTCACACTCGAAGATTTCGTTGGGGACT
GGCGACAGACAGCCGGCTACAACCTGGACCAAGTCCTTGAACAGGGAGGTGTGTCCAGTTTGTTTCAGAA
TCTCGGGGTGTCCGTAACTCCGATCCAAAGGATTGTCCTGAGCGGTGAAAATGGGCTGAAGATCGACATC
CATGTCATCATCCCGTATGAAGGTCTGAGCGGCGACCAAATGGGCCAGATCGAAAAAATTTTTAAGGTGG
TGTACCCTGTGGATGATCATCACTTTAAGGTGATCCTGCACTATGGCACACTGGTAATCGACGGGGTTAC
GCCGAACATGATCGACTATTTCGGACGGCCGTATGAAGGCATCGCCGTGTTCGACGGCAAAAAGATCACT
GTAACAGGGACCCTGTGGAACGGCAACAAAATTATCGACGAGCGCCTGATCAACCCCGACGGCTCCCTGC
TGTTCCGAGTAACCATCAACGGAGTGACCGGCTGGCGGCTGTGCGAACGCATTCTGGCGTAGGAATTCTC
GACCTCGAGACAAATGGCAGTATTCATCCACAATTTTAAAAGAAAAGGGGGGATTGGGGGGTACAGTGCA
GGGGAAAGAATAGTAGACATAATAGCAACAGACATACAAACTAAAGAATTACAAAAACAAATTACAAAAA
TTCAAAATTTTCGGGTTTATTACAGGGACAGCAGAGATCCACTTTGGCCGCGGCTCGAGGGGGTTGGGGT
TGCGCCTTTTCCAAGGCAGCCCTGGGTTTGCGCAGGGACGCGGCTGCTCTGGGCGTGGTTCCGGGAAACG
CAGCGGCGCCGACCCTGGGTCTCGCACATTCTTCACGTCCGTTCGCAGCGTCACCCGGATCTTCGCCGCT
ACCCTTGTGGGCCCCCCGGCGACGCTTCCTGCTCCGCCCCTAAGTCGGGAAGGTTCCTTGCGGTTCGCGG
CGTGCCGGACGTGACAAACGGAAGCCGCACGTCTCACTAGTACCCTCGCAGACGGACAGCGCCAGGGAGC
AATGGCAGCGCGCCGACCGCGATGGGCTGTGGCCAATAGCGGCTGCTCAGCAGGGCGCGCCGAGAGCAGC
GGCCGGGAAGGGGCGGTGCGGGAGGCGGGGTGTGGGGCGGTAGTGTGGGCCCTGTTCCTGCCCGCGCGGT
GTTCCGCATTCTGCAAGCCTCCGGAGCGCACGTCGGCAGTCGGCTCCCTCGTTGACCGAATCACCGACCT
CTCTCCCCAGGGGGATCCACCGGAGCTTACCATGACCGAGTACAAGCCCACGGTGCGCCTCGCCACCCGC
GACGACGTCCCCAGGGCCGTACGCACCCTCGCCGCCGCGTTCGCCGACTACCCCGCCACGCGCCACACCG
TCGATCCGGACCGCCACATCGAGCGGGTCACCGAGCTGCAAGAACTCTTCCTCACGCGCGTCGGGCTCGA
CATCGGCAAGGTGTGGGTCGCGGACGACGGCGCCGCGGTGGCGGTCTGGACCACGCCGGAGAGCGTCGAA
GCGGGGGCGGTGTTCGCCGAGATCGGCCCGCGCATGGCCGAGTTGAGCGGTTCCCGGCTGGCCGCGCAGC
AACAGATGGAAGGCCTCCTGGCGCCGCACCGGCCCAAGGAGCCCGCGTGGTTCCTGGCCACCGTCGGCGT
CTCGCCCGACCACCAGGGCAAGGGTCTGGGCAGCGCCGTCGTGCTCCCCGGAGTGGAGGCGGCCGAGCGC
GCCGGGGTGCCCGCCTTCCTGGAGACCTCCGCGCCCCGCAACCTCCCCTTCTACGAGCGGCTCGGCTTCA
CCGTCACCGCCGACGTCGAGGTGCCCGAAGGACCGCGCACCTGGTGCATGACCCGCAAGCCCGGTGCCTG
ACGCCCGCCCCACGACCCGCAGCGCCCGACCGAAAGGAGCGCACGACCCCATGCATCGGTACCTTTAAGA
CCAATGACTTACAAGGCAGCTGTAGATCTTAGCCACTTTTTAAAAGAAAAGGGGGGACTGGAAGGGCTAA
TTCACTCCCAACGAAGACAAGATCTGCTTTTTGCTTGTACTGGGTCTCTCTGGTTAGACCAGATCTGAGC
CTGGGAGCTCTCTGGCTAACTAGGGAACCCACTGCTTAAGCCTCAATAAAGCTTGCCTTGAGTGCTTCAA
GTAGTGTGTGCCCGTCTGTTGTGTGACTCTGGTAACTAGAGATCCCTCAGACCCTTTTAGTCAGTGTGGA
AAATCTCTAGCAGTAGTAGTTCATGTCATCTTATTATTCAGTATTTATAACTTGCAAAGAAATGAATATC
AGAGAGTGAGAGGAACTTGTTTATTGCAGCTTATAATGGTTACAAATAAAGCAATAGCATCACAAATTTC
ACAAATAAAGCATTTTTTTCACTGCATTCTAGTTGTGGTTTGTCCAAACTCATCAATGTATCTTATCATG
TCTGGCTCTAGCTATCCCGCCCCTAACTCCGCCCATCCCGCCCCTAACTCCGCCCAGTTCCGCCCATTCT
CCGCCCCATGGCTGACTAATTTTTTTTATTTATGCAGAGGCCGAGGCCGCCTCGGCCTCTGAGCTATTCC
AGAAGTAGTGAGGAGGCTTTTTTGGAGGCCTAGGGACGTACCCAATTCGCCCTATAGTGAGTCGTATTAC
GCGCGCTCACTGGCCGTCGTTTTACAACGTCGTGACTGGGAAAACCCTGGCGTTACCCAACTTAATCGCC
TTGCAGCACATCCCCCTTTCGCCAGCTGGCGTAATAGCGAAGAGGCCCGCACCGATCGCCCTTCCCAACA
GTTGCGCAGCCTGAATGGCGAATGGG
[124 nt withheld, positions 5487-5610]
C
[91 nt withheld, positions 5612-5702]
A
[49 nt withheld, positions 5704-5752]
CCTTTGACGTTGGAGTCCACGTTCTTT
[37 nt withheld, positions 5780-5816]
ACCCTATCTCGGTCTATTCTTTTGATTTATAAGGGATTTTGCCGATTTCGGCCTATTGGTTAAAAAATGA
GCTGATTTAACAAAAATTTAACGCGAATTTTAACAAAATATTAACGCTTACAATTTAGGTGGCACTTTTC
GGGGAAATGTGCGCGGAACCCCTATTTGTTTATTTTTCTAAATACATTCAAATATGTATCCGCTCATGAG
ACAATAACCCTGATAAATGCTTCAATAATATTGAAAAAGGAAGAGTATGAGTATTCAACATTTCCGTGTC
GCCCTTATTCCCTTTTTTGCGGCATTTTGCCTTCCTGTTTTTGCTCACCCAGAAACGCTGGTGAAAGTAA
AAGATGCTGAAGATCAGTTGGGTGCACGAGTGGGTTACATCGAACTGGATCTCAACAGCGGTAAGATCCT
TGAGAGTTTTCGCCCCGAAGAACGTTTTCCAATGATGAGCACTTTTAAAGTTCTGCTATGTGGCGCGGTA
TTATCCCGTATTGACGCCGGGCAAGAGCAACTCGGTCGCCGCATACACTATTCTCAGAATGACTTGGTTG
AGTACTCACCAGTCACAGAAAAGCATCTTACGGATGGCATGACAGTAAGAGAATTATGCAGTGCTGCCAT
AACCATGAGTGATAACACTGCGGCCAACTTACTTCTGACAACGATCGGAGGACCGAAGGAGCTAACCGCT
TTTTTGCACAACATGGGGGATCATGTAACTCGCCTTGATCGTTGGGAACCGGAGCTGAATGAAGCCATAC
CAAACGACGAGCGTGACACCACGATGCCTGTAGCAATGGCAACAACGTTGCGCAAACTATTAACTGGCGA
ACTACTTACTCTAGCTTCCCGGCAACAATTAATAGACTGGATGGAGGCGGATAAAGTTGCAGGACCACTT
CTGCGCTCGGCCCTTCCGGCTGGCTGGTTTATTGCTGATAAATCTGGAGCCGGTGAGCGTGGGTCTCGCG
GTATCATTGCAGCACTGGGGCCAGATGGTAAGCCCTCCCGTATCGTAGTTATCTACACGACGGGGAGTCA
GGCAACTATGGATGAACGAAATAGACAGATCGCTGAGATAGGTGCCTCACTGATTAAGCATTGGTAACTG
TCAGACCAAGTTTACTCATATATACTTTAGATTGATTTAAAACTTCATTTTTAATTTAAAAGGATCTAGG
TGAAGATCCTTTTTGATAATCTCATGACCAAAATCCCTTAACGTGAGTTTTCGTTCCACTGAGCGTCAGA
CCCCGTAGAAAAGATCAAAGGATCTTCTTGAGATCCTTTTTTTCTGCGCGTAATCTGCTGCTTGCAAACA
AAAAAACCACCGCTACCAGCGGTGGTTTGTTTGCCGGATCAAGAGCTACCAACTCTTTTTCCGAAGGTAA
CTGGCTTCAGCAGAGCGCAGATACCAAATACTGTTCTTCTAGTGTAGCCGTAGTTAGGCCACCACTTCAA
GAACTCTGTAGCACCGCCTACATACCTCGCTCTGCTAATCCTGTTACCAGTGGCTGCTGCCAGTGGCGAT
AAGTCGTGTCTTACCGGGTTGGACTCAAGACGATAGTTACCGGATAAGGCGCAGCGGTCGGGCTGAACGG
GGGGTTCGTGCACACAGCCCAGCTTGGAGCGAACGACCTACACCGAACTGAGATACCTACAGCGTGAGCT
ATGAGAAAGCGCCACGCTTCCCGAAGGGAGAAAGGCGGACAGGTATCCGGTAAGCGGCAGGGTCGGAACA
GGAGAGCGCACGAGGGAGCTTCCAGGGGGAAACGCCTGGTATCTTTATAGTCCTGTCGGGTTTCGCCACC
TCTGACTTGAGCGTCGATTTTTGTGATGCTCGTCAGGGGGGCGGAGCCTATGGAAAAACGCCAGCAACGC
GGCCTTTTTACGGTTCCTGGCCTTTTGCTGGCCTTTTGCTCACATGTTCTTTCCTGCGTTATCCCCTGAT
TCTGTGGATAACCGTATTACCGCCTTTGAGTGAGCTGATACCGCTCGCCGCAGCCGAACGACCGAGCGCA
GCGAGTCAGTGAGCGAGGAAGCGGAAGAGCGCCCAATAC
